>Addgene plasmid #51720 | pDEST myc MOV10 D645N | depositor full sequence | sequence record 79179 | pDEST myc MOV10 D645N sequence 8894 bps
TTGTACAAAGTGGTTGATCGCGTGCATGCGACGTCATAGCTCTCTCCCTATAGTGAGTCGTATTATAAGC
TAGGCACTGGCCGTCGTTTTACAACGTCGTGACTGGGAAAACTGCTAGCTTGGGATCTTTGTGAAGGAAC
CTTACTTCTGTGGTGTGACATAATTGGACAAACTACCTACAGAGATTTAAAGCTCTAAGGTAAATATAAA
ATTTTTAAGTGTATAATGTGTTAAACTAGCTGCATATGCTTGCTGCTTGAGAGTTTTGCTTACTGAGTAT
GATTTATGAAAATATTATACACAGGAGCTAGTGATTCTAATTGTTTGTGTATTTTAGATTCACAGTCCCA
AGGCTCATTTCAGGCCCCTCAGTCCTCACAGTCTGTTCATGATCATAATCAGCCATACCACATTTGTAGA
GGTTTTACTTGCTTTAAAAAACCTCCCACACCTCCCCCTGAACCTGAAACATAAAATGAATGCAATTGTT
GTTGTTAACTTGTTTATTGCAGCTTATAATGGTTACAAATAAAGCAATAGCATCACAAATTTCACAAATA
AAGCATTTTTTTCACTGCATTCTAGTTGTGGTTTGTCCAAACTCATCAATGTATCTTATCATGTCTGGAT
CGATCCTGCATTAATGAATCGGCCAACGCGCGGGGAGAGGCGGTTTGCGTATTGGCTGGCGTAATAGCGA
AGAGGCCCGCACCGATCGCCCTTCCCAACAGTTGCGCAGCCTGAATGGCGAATGGG
[124 nt withheld, positions 757-880]
C
[91 nt withheld, positions 882-972]
A
[49 nt withheld, positions 974-1022]
CCTTTGACGTTGGAGTCCACGTTCTTT
[37 nt withheld, positions 1050-1086]
ACCCTATCTCGGTCTATTCTTTTGATTTATAAGGGATTTTGCCGATTTCGGCCTATTGGTTAAAAAATGA
GCTGATTTAACAAATATTTAACGCGAATTTTAACAAAATATTAACGTTTACAATTTCGCCTGATGCGGTA
TTTTCTCCTTACGCATCTGTGCGGTATTTCACACCGCATACGCGGATCTGCGCAGCACCATGGCCTGAAA
TAACCTCTGAAAGAGGAACTTGGTTAGGTACCTTCTGAGGCGGAAAGAACCAGCTGTGGAATGTGTGTCA
GTTAGGGTGTGGAAAGTCCCCAGGCTCCCCAGCAGGCAGAAGTATGCAAAGCATGCATCTCAATTAGTCA
GCAACCAGGTGTGGAAAGTCCCCAGGCTCCCCAGCAGGCAGAAGTATGCAAAGCATGCATCTCAATTAGT
CAGCAACCATAGTCCCGCCCCTAACTCCGCCCATCCCGCCCCTAACTCCGCCCAGTTCCGCCCATTCTCC
GCCCCATGGCTGACTAATTTTTTTTATTTATGCAGAGGCCGAGGCCGCCTCGGCCTCTGAGCTATTCCAG
AAGTAGTGAGGAGGCTTTTTTGGAGGCCTAGGCTTTTGCAAAAAGCTTGATTCTTCTGACACAACAGTCT
CGAACTTAAGGCTAGAGCCACCATGATTGAACAAGATGGATTGCACGCAGGTTCTCCGGCCGCTTGGGTG
GAGAGGCTATTCGGCTATGACTGGGCACAACAGACAATCGGCTGCTCTGATGCCGCCGTGTTCCGGCTGT
CAGCGCAGGGGCGCCCGGTTCTTTTTGTCAAGACCGACCTGTCCGGTGCCCTGAATGAACTGCAGGACGA
GGCAGCGCGGCTATCGTGGCTGGCCACGACGGGCGTTCCTTGCGCAGCTGTGCTCGACGTTGTCACTGAA
GCGGGAAGGGACTGGCTGCTATTGGGCGAAGTGCCGGGGCAGGATCTCCTGTCATCTCACCTTGCTCCTG
CCGAGAAAGTATCCATCATGGCTGATGCAATGCGGCGGCTGCATACGCTTGATCCGGCTACCTGCCCATT
CGACCACCAAGCGAAACATCGCATCGAGCGAGCACGTACTCGGATGGAAGCCGGTCTTGTCGATCAGGAT
GATCTGGACGAAGAGCATCAGGGGCTCGCGCCAGCCGAACTGTTCGCCAGGCTCAAGGCGCGCATGCCCG
ACGGCGAGGATCTCGTCGTGACCCATGGCGATGCCTGCTTGCCGAATATCATGGTGGAAAATGGCCGCTT
TTCTGGATTCATCGACTGTGGCCGGCTGGGTGTGGCGGACCGCTATCAGGACATAGCGTTGGCTACCCGT
GATATTGCTGAAGAGCTTGGCGGCGAATGGGCTGACCGCTTCCTCGTGCTTTACGGTATCGCCGCTCCCG
ATTCGCAGCGCATCGCCTTCTATCGCCTTCTTGACGAGTTCTTCTGAGCGGGACTCTGGGGTTCGAAATG
ACCGACCAAGCGACGCCCAACCTGCCATCACGATGGCCGCAATAAAATATCTTTATTTTCATTACATCTG
TGTGTTGGTTTTTTGTGTGAATCGATAGCGATAAGGATCCGCGTATGGTGCACTCTCAGTACAATCTGCT
CTGATGCCGCATAGTTAAGCCAGCCCCGACACCCGCCAACACCCGCTGACGCGCCCTGACGGGCTTGTCT
GCTCCCGGCATCCGCTTACAGACAAGCTGTGACCGTCTCCGGGAGCTGCATGTGTCAGAGGTTTTCACCG
TCATCACCGAAACGCGCGAGACGAAAGGGCCTCGTGATACGCCTATTTTTATAGGTTAATGTCATGATAA
TAATGGTTTCTTAGACGTCAGGTGGCACTTTTCGGGGAAATGTGCGCGGAACCCCTATTTGTTTATTTTT
CTAAATACATTCAAATATGTATCCGCTCATGAGACAATAACCCTGATAAATGCTTCAATAATATTGAAAA
AGGAAGAGTATGAGTATTCAACATTTCCGTGTCGCCCTTATTCCCTTTTTTGCGGCATTTTGCCTTCCTG
TTTTTGCTCACCCAGAAACGCTGGTGAAAGTAAAAGATGCTGAAGATCAGTTGGGTGCACGAGTGGGTTA
CATCGAACTGGATCTCAACAGCGGTAAGATCCTTGAGAGTTTTCGCCCCGAAGAACGTTTTCCAATGATG
AGCACTTTTAAAGTTCTGCTATGTGGCGCGGTATTATCCCGTATTGACGCCGGGCAAGAGCAACTCGGTC
GCCGCATACACTATTCTCAGAATGACTTGGTTGAGTACTCACCAGTCACAGAAAAGCATCTTACGGATGG
CATGACAGTAAGAGAATTATGCAGTGCTGCCATAACCATGAGTGATAACACTGCGGCCAACTTACTTCTG
ACAACGATCGGAGGACCGAAGGAGCTAACCGCTTTTTTGCACAACATGGGGGATCATGTAACTCGCCTTG
ATCGTTGGGAACCGGAGCTGAATGAAGCCATACCAAACGACGAGCGTGACACCACGATGCCTGTAGCAAT
GGCAACAACGTTGCGCAAACTATTAACTGGCGAACTACTTACTCTAGCTTCCCGGCAACAATTAATAGAC
TGGATGGAGGCGGATAAAGTTGCAGGACCACTTCTGCGCTCGGCCCTTCCGGCTGGCTGGTTTATTGCTG
ATAAATCTGGAGCCGGTGAGCGTGGGTCTCGCGGTATCATTGCAGCACTGGGGCCAGATGGTAAGCCCTC
CCGTATCGTAGTTATCTACACGACGGGGAGTCAGGCAACTATGGATGAACGAAATAGACAGATCGCTGAG
ATAGGTGCCTCACTGATTAAGCATTGGTAACTGTCAGACCAAGTTTACTCATATATACTTTAGATTGATT
TAAAACTTCATTTTTAATTTAAAAGGATCTAGGTGAAGATCCTTTTTGATAATCTCATGACCAAAATCCC
TTAACGTGAGTTTTCGTTCCACTGAGCGTCAGACCCCGTAGAAAAGATCAAAGGATCTTCTTGAGATCCT
TTTTTTCTGCGCGTAATCTGCTGCTTGCAAACAAAAAAACCACCGCTACCAGCGGTGGTTTGTTTGCCGG
ATCAAGAGCTACCAACTCTTTTTCCGAAGGTAACTGGCTTCAGCAGAGCGCAGATACCAAATACTGTCCT
TCTAGTGTAGCCGTAGTTAGGCCACCACTTCAAGAACTCTGTAGCACCGCCTACATACCTCGCTCTGCTA
ATCCTGTTACCAGTGGCTGCTGCCAGTGGCGATAAGTCGTGTCTTACCGGGTTGGACTCAAGACGATAGT
TACCGGATAAGGCGCAGCGGTCGGGCTGAACGGGGGGTTCGTGCACACAGCCCAGCTTGGAGCGAACGAC
CTACACCGAACTGAGATACCTACAGCGTGAGCATTGAGAAAGCGCCACGCTTCCCGAAGGGAGAAAGGCG
GACAGGTATCCGGTAAGCGGCAGGGTCGGAACAGGAGAGCGCACGAGGGAGCTTCCAGGGGGAAACGCCT
GGTATCTTTATAGTCCTGTCGGGTTTCGCCACCTCTGACTTGAGCGTCGATTTTTGTGATGCTCGTCAGG
GGGGCGGAGCCTATGGAAAAACGCCAGCAACGCGGCCTTTTTACGGTTCCTGGCCTTTTGCTGGCCTTTT
GCTCACATGTTCTTTCCTGCGTTATCCCCTGATTCTGTGGATAACCGTATTACCGCCTTTGAGTGAGCTG
ATACCGCTCGCCGCAGCCGAACGACCGAGCGCAGCGAGTCAGTGAGCGAGGAAGCGGAAGAGCGCCCAAT
ACGCAAACCGCCTCTCCCCGCGCGTTGGCCGATTCATTAATGCAGAGCTTGCAATTCGCGCGTTTTTCAA
TATTATTGAAGCATTTATCAGGGTTATTGTCTCATGAGCGGATACATATTTGAATGTATTTAGAAAAATA
AACAAATAGGGGTTCCGCGCACATTTCCCCGAAAAGTGCCACCTGACGTCTAAGAAACCATTATTATCAT
GACATTAACCTATAAAAATAGGCGTAGTACGAGGCCCTTTCACTCATTAGATGCATGTCGTTACATAACT
TACGGTAAATGGCCCGCCTGGCTGACCGCCCAACGACCCCCGCCCATTGACGTCAATAATGACGTATGTT
CCCATAGTAACGCCAATAGGGACTTTCCATTGACGTCAATGGGTGGAGTATTTACGGTAAACTGCCCACT
TGGCAGTACATCAAGTGTATCATATGCCAAGTACGCCCCCTATTGACGTCAATGACGGTAAATGGCCCGC
CTGGCATTATGCCCAGTACATGACCTTATGGGACTTTCCTACTTGGCAGTACATCTACGTATTAGTCATC
GCTATTACCATGGTGATGCGGTTTTGGCAGTACATCAATGGGCGTGGATAGCGGTTTGACTCACGGGGAT
TTCCAAGTCTCCACCCCATTGACGTCAATGGGAGTTTGTTTTGGCACCAAAATCAACGGGACTTTCCAAA
ATGTCGTAACAACTCCGCCCCATTGACGCAAATGGGCGGTAGGCGTGTACGGTGGGAGGTCTATATAAGC
AGAGCTCGTTTAGTGAACCGTCAGATCGCCTGGAGACGCCATCCACGCTGTTTTGACCTCCATAGAAGAC
ACCGGGACCGATCCAGCCTCCGGACTCTAGCCTAGGCCGCGGTACCACCATGGAACAAAAACTTATTTCT
GAAGAAGATCTGTCTAGATCAACAAGTTTGTACAAAAAAGCAGGCTCCACCATGGGAACCAATTCAGTCG
ACATGCCCAGTAAGTTCAGCTGCCGGCAGCTCCGGGAGGCGGGCCAGTGTTTCGAGAGTTTCCTGGTCGT
TCGGGGACTGGACATGGAGACAGATCGCGAGCGGCTGCGGACCATTTATAACCGCGACTTCAAGATCAGC
TTTGGGACCCCCGCCCCTGGCTTCTCCTCCATGCTGTATGGAATGAAGATTGCAAATCTGGCCTACGTCA
CCAAGACTCGGGTCAGGTTCTTCAGACTCGACCGCTGGGCCGACGTGCGGTTCCCAGAAAAGAGGAGAAT
GAAGCTGGGGTCAGATATCAGCAAACACCACAAGTCACTGCTAGCCAAGATCTTTTATGACAGGGCTGAG
TATCTTCATGGGAAACATGGTGTGGATGTGGAAGTCCAGGGGCCCCATGAAGCCCGAGATGGGCAGCTCC
TTATCCGCCTGGATTTGAACCGCAAAGAGGTGCTGACCCTGAGGCTTCGGAATGGCGGAACCCAGTCTGT
TACCCTCACTCACCTCTTCCCACTCTGCCGGACACCCCAGTTTGCTTTCTACAATGAAGACCAGGAGTTG
CCCTGTCCACTGGGCCCCGGTGAATGCTATGAACTCCATGTCCATTGTAAGACCAGCTTTGTGGGCTACT
TCCCAGCCACAGTGCTCTGGGAGCTGCTGGGACCTGGGGAGTCGGGTTCAGAAGGAGCCGGCACATTCTA
CATTGCCCGCTTCTTGGCTGCCGTCGCCCACAGCCCCCTGGCTGCACAGCTGAAGCCCATGACTCCCTTC
AAGCGGACCCGGATCACCGGAAACCCTGTGGTGACCAATCGGATAGAGGAAGGAGAGAGACCTGACCGCG
CTAAGGGCTATGACCTGGAGTTAAGTATGGCGCTGGGGACATACTACCCACCTCCCCGCCTCAGGCAGCT
GCTCCCCATGCTTCTTCAGGGAACAAGTATCTTCACTGCCCCTAAGGAGATCGCAGAGATCAAGGCCCAG
CTGGAGACAGCCCTGAAGTGGAGGAACTATGAGGTGAAGCTGCGGCTGCTGCTGCACCTGGAGGAACTGC
AGATGGAGCATGATATCCGGCACTATGACCTGGAGTCGGTGCCCATGACCTGGGACCCTGTGGACCAGAA
CCCCAGGCTGCTCACGCTGGAGGTTCCTGGAGTGACTGAGAGCCGCCCCTCAGTGCTACGGGGCGACCAC
CTGTTTGCCCTTTTGTCCTCGGAGACACACCAGGAGGACCCCATCACATATAAGGGCTTTGTGCACAAGG
TGGAATTGGACCGTGTCAAGCTGAGCTTTTCCATGAGCCTCCTGAGCCGCTTTGTGGATGGGCTGACCTT
CAAGGTGAACTTTACCTTCAACCGCCAGCCGCTGCGAGTCCAGCACCGTGCCCTGGAGCTGACAGGGCGC
TGGCTGCTGTGGCCCATGCTCTTTCCTGTGGCACCTCGGGACGTCCCGCTGCTGCCCTCAGATGTGAAAC
TCAAGCTGTACGACCGGAGTCTGGAGTCAAACCCAGAGCAGCTGCAGGCCATGAGGCACATTGTTACGGG
CACCACCCGTCCAGCCCCCTACATCATCTTTGGGCCTCCAGGCACCGGCAAGACTGTCACGTTAGTGGAG
GCAATTAAGCAGGTGGTGAAGCACTTGCCCAAAGCCCACATCTTGGCCTGCGCTCCATCCAACTCAGGGG
CTGACCTACTCTGTCAAAGGCTCCGGGTCCACCTTCCTAGCTCCATCTACCGCCTCCTGGCCCCCAGCAG
GGACATCCGCATGGTACCTGAGGACATCAAGCCCTGCTGCAACTGGGACGCAAAGAAGGGGGAGTATGTA
TTTCCCGCCAAGAAGAAGCTGCAGGAATACCGGGTCTTAATTACCACCCTCATCACTGCCGGCAGGTTGG
TCTCGGCCCAGTTTCCCATTGATCACTTCACACACATCTTCATCAATGAGGCTGGCCACTGCATGGAGCC
TGAGAGTCTGGTAGCTATAGCAGGGCTGATGGAAGTAAAGGAAACAGGTGATCCAGGAGGGCAGCTGGTG
CTGGCAGGAGACCCTCGGCAGCTGGGGCCTGTGCTGCGTTCCCCACTGACCCAGAAGCATGGACTGGGAT
ACTCACTGCTGGAGCGGCTGCTCACCTACAACTCCCTGTACAAGAAGGGCCCTGATGGCTATGACCCCCA
GTTCATAACCAAGCTGCTCCGCAACTACAGGTCTCATCCCACCATCCTGGACATTCCTAACCAGCTCTAT
TATGAAGGGGAGCTGCAGGCCTGTGCTGATGTCGTGGATCGAGAACGCTTCTGCCGCTGGGCGGGCCTAC
CTCGACAGGGCTTTCCCATCATCTTTCACGGCGTAATGGGCAAAGATGAGCGTGAAGGCAACAGCCCATC
CTTCTTCAACCCTGAAGAGGCTGCCACAGTGACTTCCTACCTGAAGCTGCTCCTGGCCCCCTCCTCCAAG
AAGGGCAAAGCTCGCCTGAGCCCTCGAAGTGTGGGCGTCATCTCCCCGTACCGGAAACAGGTGGAGAAAA
TCCGTTACTGCATCACCAAACTTGACAGGGAGCTTCGAGGACTGGATGACATCAAGGACTTGAAGGTGGG
TTCAGTAGAAGAATTCCAAGGCCAAGAACGAAGCGTCATCCTCATCTCCACCGTGCGAAGCAGCCAGAGC
TTTGTGCAGCTGGATCTGGACTTTAATCTGGGTTTCCTTAAGAACCCCAAGAGGTTCAATGTAGCTGTGA
CCCGGGCCAAGGCCCTGCTCATCATCGTGGGGAACCCCCTTCTCCTGGGCCATGACCCTGACTGGAAAGT
ATTCCTGGAGTTCTGTAAAGAAAACGGAGGGTATACCGGGTGTCCCTTCCCTGCCAAACTGGACCTGCAA
CAGGGACAGAATTTACTGCAAGGTCTGAGCAAGCTCAGCCCCTCTACCTCAGGGCCCCACAGCCATGACT
ACCTCCCCCAGGAGCGGGAGGGTGAAGGGGGCCTGTCTCTGCAAGTGGAGCCAGAGTGGAGGAATGAGCT
CTGAGCGGCCGCACTCGAGATATCTAGACCCAGCTTTC
Features (pLannotate 1.2.2; 25 found; start..end, strand, type, name):
     47..65      -  promoter       T7 promoter: promoter for bacteriophage T7 RNA polymerase
     75..112     +  CDS            lacZα (fragment): LacZα fragment of β-galactosidase; lacZ fragment
    124..238     +  intron         large T intron (fragment): SV40 (simian virus 40) large T antigen intron
    312..337     +  intron         small t intron (fragment): SV40 (simian virus 40) small t antigen intron
    337..474     +  CDS            large T antigen (fragment): large T antigen from SV40 (simian virus 40)
    497..631     +  polyA_signal   SV40 poly(A) signal: SV40 polyadenylation signal
    636..685     -  CDS            lacI (fragment): lac repressor; lacI; The lac repressor binds to the lac operator to inhibit transcription in E. coli. This inhibition can be relieved by adding lactose or isopropyl-β-D-thiogalactopyranoside (IPTG).
    685..752     +  CDS            lacZα (fragment): LacZα fragment of β-galactosidase; lacZ fragment
    757..1115    +  rep_origin     f1 ori (sequence partly withheld): f1 bacteriophage origin of replication; arrow indicates direction of (+) strand synthesis
   1215..1266    -  misc_feature   bom (fragment): basis of mobility region from pBR322
   1331..1688    +  promoter       SV40 promoter: SV40 enhancer and early promoter
   1739..2530    +  CDS            neo: KKA2_KLEPN - Also known as kan, nptII. Experimental evidence at protein level: Swiss-Prot protein existence level 1. Resistance to kanamycin, neomycin, paromomycin, ribostamycin, butirosin and gentamicin B. From Klebsiella pneumoniae.
   2597..2645    +  polyA_signal   poly(A) signal: synthetic polyadenylation signal
   2665..2719    -  misc_feature   bom (fragment): basis of mobility region from pBR322
   2821..2856    -  CDS            rop (fragment): Rop protein, which maintains plasmids at low copy number; rop
   2951..3055    +  promoter       AmpR promoter: bla
   3056..3916    +  CDS            AmpR: β-lactamase; bla; confers resistance to ampicillin, carbenicillin, and related antibiotics
   4087..4675    +  rep_origin     ori: high-copy-number ColE1/pMB1/pBR322/pUC origin of replication
   4858..4911    +  CDS            lacI (fragment): lac repressor; lacI; The lac repressor binds to the lac operator to inhibit transcription in E. coli. This inhibition can be relieved by adding lactose or isopropyl-β-D-thiogalactopyranoside (IPTG).
   4929..5025    -  promoter       AmpR promoter (fragment): bla
   5135..5438    +  enhancer       CMV enhancer: human cytomegalovirus immediate early enhancer
   5439..5642    +  promoter       CMV promoter: human cytomegalovirus (CMV) immediate early promoter
   5798..5822    +  protein_bind   attB1: mutant version of attB; recombination site for the Gateway® BP reaction BP Clonase™
   5849..8857    +  CDS            MOV10: MOV10_HUMAN - Also known as KIAA1631. Experimental evidence at protein level: Swiss-Prot protein existence level 1. (Microbial infection) Required for RNA-directed transcription and replication of the human hepatitis delta virus (HDV). Interacts with small capped HDV RNAs derived from genomic hairpin structures that mark the initiation sites of RNA-dependent HDV RNA transcription. From Homo sapiens (Human).
   8884..14      -  protein_bind   attB2 (across the origin): mutant version of attB; recombination site for the Gateway® BP reaction BP Clonase™
