[The description below was written by a language model from this plasmid's Addgene catalogue record and pLannotate feature annotations shown in this document.]
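Description:
pDEST myc MOV10 D645N is a mammalian expression plasmid built on the Invitrogen pDEST26 Gateway destination backbone, carrying human MOV10 with the point mutation D645N. The full depositor sequence is 8,894 bp, consistent with a roughly 3 kb insert in a 5.9 kb backbone. In bacteria it is maintained at high copy from a ColE1/pUC-type origin and selected with ampicillin through the β-lactamase gene. An f1 origin is also present, which can support single-stranded DNA production. For mammalian cells, a separate cassette places the neomycin phosphotransferase gene under the SV40 enhancer/early promoter with a synthetic poly(A) signal, allowing G418 selection of stable transfectants.

The payload is driven by the human cytomegalovirus immediate-early enhancer and promoter. Downstream lies an attB1 site, then the MOV10 coding sequence, then attB2, which spans the numbering origin of the circular map. These sites are the scars of the Gateway recombination used to transfer the gene into the destination vector. SV40 small t/large T intron fragments and the SV40 polyadenylation signal follow and provide 3' processing. The catalogue lists an N-terminal myc epitope tag, but the feature table does not annotate it. It presumably sits between the CMV promoter and attB1, though this cannot be confirmed from the table.

MOV10 is an RNA helicase, and the associated publication characterises it as a 5' to 3' helicase that translocates along 3' UTRs and contributes to degradation of UPF1 mRNA targets. The record does not state the functional consequence of D645N. The stated purpose is simply expression of the myc-tagged mutant, which would allow its detection or immunoprecipitation via the tag and comparison with wild-type MOV10.
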