Addgene plasmid #51720: pDEST myc MOV10 D645N
Purpose: plasmid expresses myc-tagged MOV10 D645N
Depositing lab: Markus Landthaler. Depositing organization: Max-Delbrueck-Centrum fuer Molekulare Medizin (MDC). Publication: MOV10 Is a 5' to 3' RNA helicase contributing to UPF1 mRNA target degradation by translocation along 3' UTRs. Gregersen LH, Schueler M, Munschauer M, Mastrobuoni G, Chen W, Kempa S, Dieterich C, Landthaler M. Mol Cell. 2014 May 22;54(4):573-85. doi: 10.1016/j.molcel.2014.03.017. Epub 2014 Apr 10. PubMed 24726324.
Backbone
  Vector backbone: pDEST26
  Backbone manufacturer: Invitrogen
  Backbone size w/o insert (bp): 5882
  Vector type: Mammalian Expression
  Selectable markers: Neomycin (select with G418)
Growth in bacteria
  Bacterial resistance: Ampicillin, 100 μg/mL
  Growth temperature: 37°C
  Growth strain: DH5alpha
  Copy number: High Copy
Gene/Insert
  Gene/Insert name: MOV10 D645N
  Species: H. sapiens (human)
  Insert size (bp): 3012
  Mutation: D645N
  GenBank ID: NP_001123551
  Entrez Gene: MOV10 (a.k.a. fSAP113, gb110)
  Tag / fusion protein: myc (N terminal on insert)
  Cloning method: Gateway Cloning
  Sequencing primers: 5′ CMV; 3′ BGH
Terms and licenses: Academic/Nonprofit Terms; Industry Terms: Not Available to Industry
How to cite: pDEST myc MOV10 D645N was a gift from Markus Landthaler (Addgene plasmid # 51720 ; http://n2t.net/addgene:51720 ; RRID:Addgene_51720)
