>Addgene plasmid #51720 | pDEST myc MOV10 D645N | addgene partial sequence | sequence record 80662 | CMV-F 5'-CGCAAATGGGCGGTAGGCGTG-3'
ACCGTCAGATCGCCTGGAGACGCCATCCACGCTGTTTTGACCTCCATAGAAGACACCGGGACCGATCCAG
CCTCCGGACTCTAGCCTAGGCCGCGGTACCACCATGGAACAAAAACTTATTTCTGAAGAAGATCTGTCTA
GATCAACAAGTTTGTACAAAAAAGCAGGCTCCACCATGGGAACCAATTCAGTCGACATGCCCAGTAAGTT
CAGCTGCCGGCAGCTCCGGGAGGCGGGCCAGTGTTTCGAGAGTTTCCTGGTCGTTCGGGGACTGGACATG
GAGACAGATCGCGAGCGGCTGCGGACCATTTATAACCGCGACTTCAAGATCAGCTTTGGGACCCCCGCCC
CTGGCTTCTCCTCCATGCTGTATGGAATGAAGATTGCAAATCTGGCCTACGTCACCAAGACTCGGGTCAG
GTTCTTCAGACTCGACCGCTGGGCCGACGTGCGGTTCCCAGAAAAGAGGAGAATGAAGCTGGGGTCAGAT
ATCAGCAAACACCACAAGTCACTGCTAGCCAAGATCTTTTATGACAGGGCTGAGTATCTTCATGGGAAAC
ATGGTGTGGATGTGGAAGTCCAGGGGCCCCATGAAGCCCGAGATGGGCAGCTCCTTATCCGCCTGGATTT
GAACCGCAAAGAGGTGCTGACCCTGAGGCTTCGGAATGGCGGAACCCAGTCTGTTACCCTCACTCACCTC
TTCCCACTCTGCCGGACACCCCAGTTTGCTTTCTACAATGAAGACCAGGAGTTGCCCTGTCCACTGGGCC
CCGGTGAATGCTATGAACTCCATGTCCATTGTAAGACCAGCTTTGTGGGCTACTTCCCAGCCACAGTGCT
CTGGGAGCTGCTGGGACCTGGGGAGTCGGGTTCAGAAGGAGCCGGCACATTCTACATTGCCCGCTTCTTG
GCTGCCGTCGCCCACAGCCCCCTGGCTGCACAGCTGAAGCCCATGACTCCCTTCAAGCGGA
