>Addgene plasmid #51720 | pDEST myc MOV10 D645N | addgene partial sequence | sequence record 80960 | T7 5'-TAATACGACTCACTATAGGG-3'
ACCACTTTGTACAAGAAAGCTGGGTCTAGATATCTCGAGTGCGGCCGCTCAGAGCTCATTCCTCCACTCT
GGCTCCACTTGCAGAGACAGGCCCCCTTCACCCTCCCGCTCCTGGGGGAGGTAGTCATGGCTGTGGGGCC
CTGAGGTAGAGGGGCTGAGCTTGCTCAGACCTTGCAGTAAATTCTGTCCCTGTTGCAGGTCCAGTTTGGC
AGGGAAGGGACACCCGGTATACCCTCCGTTTTCTTTACAGAACTCCAGGAATACTTTCCAGTCAGGGTCA
TGGCCCAGGAGAAGGGGGTTCCCCACGATGATGAGCAGGGCCTTGGCCCGGGTCACAGCTACATTGAACC
TCTTGGGGTTCTTAAGGAAACCCAGATTAAAGTCCAGATCCAGCTGCACAAAGCTCTGGCTGCTTCGCAC
GGTGGAGATGAGGATGACGCTTCGTTCTTGGCCTTGGAATTCTTCTACTGAACCCACCTTCAAGTCCTTG
ATGTCATCCAGTCCTCGAAGCTCCCTGTCAAGTTTGGTGATGCAGTAACGGATTTTCTCCACCTGTTTCC
GGTACGGGGAGATGACGCCCACACTTCGAGGGCTCAGGCGAGCTTTGCCCTTCTTGGAGGAGGGGGCCAG
GAGCAGCTTCAGGTAGGAAGTCACTGTGGCAGCCTCTTCAGGGTTGAAGAAGGATGGGCTGTTGCCTTCA
CGCTCATCTTTGCCCATTACGCCGTGAAAGATGATGGGAAAGCCCTGTCGAGGTAGGCCCGCCCAGCGGC
AGAAGCGTTCTCGATCCACGACATCAGCACAGGCCTGCAGCTCCCCTTCATAATAGAGCTGGTTAGGAAT
GTCCAGGATGGTGGGATGAGACCTGTAGTTGCGGAGCAGCTTGGTTATGAACTGGGG
