>Addgene plasmid #51720 | pDEST myc MOV10 D645N | addgene partial sequence | sequence record 81515 | MOV10-F 5'-gctgccctcagatgtgaaa-3'
AGCAGCTGCAGGCCATGAGGCACATTGTTACGGGCACCACCCGTCCAGCCCCCTACATCATCTTTGGGCC
TCCAGGCACCGGCAAGACTGTCACGTTAGTGGAGGCAATTAAGCAGGTGGTGAAGCACTTGCCCAAAGCC
CACATCTTGGCCTGCGCTCCATCCAACTCAGGGGCTGACCTACTCTGTCAAAGGCTCCGGGTCCACCTTC
CTAGCTCCATCTACCGCCTCCTGGCCCCCAGCAGGGACATCCGCATGGTACCTGAGGACATCAAGCCCTG
CTGCAACTGGGACGCAAAGAAGGGGGAGTATGTATTTCCCGCCAAGAAGAAGCTGCAGGAATACCGGGTC
TTAATTACCACCCTCATCACTGCCGGCAGGTTGGTCTCGGCCCAGTTTCCCATTGATCACTTCACACACA
TCTTCATCAATGAGGCTGGCCACTGCATGGAGCCTGAGAGTCTGGTAGCTATAGCAGGGCTGATGGAAGT
AAAGGAAACAGGTGATCCAGGAGGGCAGCTGGTGCTGGCAGGAGACCCTCGGCAGCTGGGGCCTGTGCTG
CGTTCCCCACTGACCCAGAAGCATGGACTGGGATACTCACTGCTGGAGCGGCTGCTCACCTACAACTCCC
TGTACAAGAAGGGCCCTGATGGCTATGACCCCCAGTTCATAACCAAGCTGCTCCGCAACTACAGGTCTCA
TCCCACCATCCTGGACATTCCTAACCAGCTCTATTATGAAGGGGAGCTGCAGGCCTGTGCTGATGTCGTG
GATCGAGAACGCTTCTGCCGCTGGGCGGGCCTACCTCGACAGGGCTTTCCCATCATCTTTCACGGCGTAA
TGGGCAAAGATGAGCGTGAAGGCAACAGCCCATCC
